>Addgene plasmid #74616 | pET28a-Hook3 Q147A, M151A, I154A | depositor full sequence | sequence record 141343 | pET28a-Hook3 Q147A, M151A, I154A sequence 6915 bps
CCAGCAGCATCCTGCGATGCAGATCCGGAACATAATGGTGCAGGGCGCTGACTTCCGCGTTTCCAGACTT
TACGAAACACGGAAACCGAAGACCATTCATGTTGTTGCTCAGGTCGCAGACGTTTTGCAGCAGCAGTCGC
TTCACGTTCGCTCGCGTATCGGTGATTCATTCTGCTAACCAGTAAGGCAACCCCGCCAGCCTAGCCGGGT
CCTCAACGACAGGAGCACGATCATGCGCACCCGTGGGGCCGCCATGCCGGCGATAATGGCCTGCTTCTCG
CCGAAACGTTTGGTGGCGGGACCAGTGACGAAGGCTTGAGCGAGGGCGTGCAAGATTCCGAATACCGCAA
GCGACAGGCCGATCATCGTCGCGCTCCAGCGAAAGCGGTCCTCGCCGAAAATGACCCAGAGCGCTGCCGG
CACCTGTCCTACGAGTTGCATGATAAAGAAGACAGTCATAAGTGCGGCGACGATAGTCATGCCCCGCGCC
CACCGGAAGGAGCTGACTGGGTTGAAGGCTCTCAAGGGCATCGGTCGAGATCCCGGTGCCTAATGAGTGA
GCTAACTTACATTAATTGCGTTGCGCTCACTGCCCGCTTTCCAGTCGGGAAACCTGTCGTGCCAGCTGCA
TTAATGAATCGGCCAACGCGCGGGGAGAGGCGGTTTGCGTATTGGGCGCCAGGGTGGTTTTTCTTTTCAC
CAGTGAGACGGGCAACAGCTGATTGCCCTTCACCGCCTGGCCCTGAGAGAGTTGCAGCAAGCGGTCCACG
CTGGTTTGCCCCAGCAGGCGAAAATCCTGTTTGATGGTGGTTAACGGCGGGATATAACATGAGCTGTCTT
CGGTATCGTCGTATCCCACTACCGAGATATCCGCACCAACGCGCAGCCCGGACTCGGTAATGGCGCGCAT
TGCGCCCAGCGCCATCTGATCGTTGGCAACCAGCATCGCAGTGGGAACGATGCCCTCATTCAGCATTTGC
ATGGTTTGTTGAAAACCGGACATGGCACTCCAGTCGCCTTCCCGTTCCGCTATCGGCTGAATTTGATTGC
GAGTGAGATATTTATGCCAGCCAGCCAGACGCAGACGCGCCGAGACAGAACTTAATGGGCCCGCTAACAG
CGCGATTTGCTGGTGACCCAATGCGACCAGATGCTCCACGCCCAGTCGCGTACCGTCTTCATGGGAGAAA
ATAATACTGTTGATGGGTGTCTGGTCAGAGACATCAAGAAATAACGCCGGAACATTAGTGCAGGCAGCTT
CCACAGCAATGGCATCCTGGTCATCCAGCGGATAGTTAATGATCAGCCCACTGACGCGTTGCGCGAGAAG
ATTGTGCACCGCCGCTTTACAGGCTTCGACGCCGCTTCGTTCTACCATCGACACCACCACGCTGGCACCC
AGTTGATCGGCGCGAGATTTAATCGCCGCGACAATTTGCGACGGCGCGTGCAGGGCCAGACTGGAGGTGG
CAACGCCAATCAGCAACGACTGTTTGCCCGCCAGTTGTTGTGCCACGCGGTTGGGAATGTAATTCAGCTC
CGCCATCGCCGCTTCCACTTTTTCCCGCGTTTTCGCAGAAACGTGGCTGGCCTGGTTCACCACGCGGGAA
ACGGTCTGATAAGAGACACCGGCATACTCTGCGACATCGTATAACGTTACTGGTTTCACATTCACCACCC
TGAATTGACTCTCTTCCGGGCGCTATCATGCCATACCGCGAAAGGTTTTGCGCCATTCGATGGTGTCCGG
GATCTCGACGCTCTCCCTTATGCGACTCCTGCATTAGGAAGCAGCCCAGTAGTAGGTTGAGGCCGTTGAG
CACCGCCGCCGCAAGGAATGGTGCATGCAAGGAGATGGCGCCCAACAGTCCCCCGGCCACGGGGCCTGCC
ACCATACCCACGCCGAAACAAGCGCTCATGAGCCCGAAGTGGCGAGCCCGATCTTCCCCATCGGTGATGT
CGGCGATATAGGCGCCAGCAACCGCACCTGTGGCGCCGGTGATGCCGGCCACGATGCGTCCGGCGTAGAG
GATCGAGATCTCGATCCCGCGAAATTAATACGACTCACTATAGGGGAATTGTGAGCGGATAACAATTCCC
CTCTAGAAATAATTTTGTTTAACTTTAAGAAGGAGATATACATGGGCAGCAGCCATCATCATCATCATCA
CAGCAGCGGCCTGGTGCCGCGCGGCAGCCATATGGCTAGCATGACTGGTGGACAGCAAATGGGTCGCGGA
TCCGAATTCTGGAGTCATCCACAATTTGAGAAGGGCGGCGGCAGTGGCGGCGGCAGTGGCGGCAGTGCCT
GGAGCCACCCGCAGTTCGAAAAAGGCAGTATGAGCAAAGGAGAAGAACTTTTCACTGGAGTTGTCCCAAT
TCTTGTTGAATTAGATGGTGATGTTAATGGGCACAAATTTTCTGTCCGTGGAGAGGGTGAAGGTGATGCT
ACAAACGGAAAACTCACCCTTAAATTTATTTGCACTACTGGAAAACTACCTGTTCCGTGGCCAACACTTG
TCACTACTCTGACCTATGGTGTTCAATGCTTTTCCCGTTATCCGGATCACATGAAACGGCATGACTTTTT
CAAGAGTGCCATGCCCGAAGGTTATGTACAGGAACGCACTATATCTTTCAAAGATGACGGGACCTACAAG
ACGCGTGCTGAAGTCAAGTTTGAAGGTGATACCCTTGTTAATCGTATCGAGTTAAAGGGTATTGATTTTA
AAGAAGATGGAAACATTCTTGGACACAAACTCGAATACAACTTTAACTCACACAATGTATACATCACGGC
AGACAAACAAAAGAATGGAATCAAAGCTAACTTCAAAATTCGCCACAACGTTGAAGATGGTTCCGTTCAA
CTAGCAGACCATTATCAACAAAATACTCCAATTGGCGATGGCCCTGTCCTTTTACCAGACAACCATTACC
TGTCGACACAATCTGTCCTTTCGAAAGATCCCAACGAAAAGCGTGACCACATGGTCCTTCTTGAGTTTGT
AACTGCTGCTGGGATTACACATGGCATGGATGAGCTCTACAAAGGATCCGAAAATCTGTATTTTCAGGGG
GGTGGAGGTGGTACCATGTTCAGCGTAGAGTCGCTGGAGCGGGCGGAGCTGTGCGAGAGCCTCCTCACTT
GGATCCAGACATTTAATGTGGATGCACCATGCCAGACCGTGGAAGATTTAACGAATGGGGTTGTGATGGC
CCAGGTTCTTCAAAAGATAGATCCTGCATATTTTGATGAAAATTGGCTAAACAGAATCAAAACTGAAGTA
GGAGATAATTGGAGGCTAAAGATAAGCAATTTAAAGAAAATTTTAAAAGGAATCTTGGATTATAATCATG
AGATTTTAGGACAGCAAATTAATGACTTTACCCTTCCTGATGTGAACCTTATTGGGGAGCATTCTGATGC
AGCAGAGCTTGGAAGGATGCTTCAGCTCATCTTAGGCTGTGCTGTGAACTGTGAACAGAAGCAAGAGTAC
ATCCAAGCCATTATGATGATGGAGGAATCTGTTGCACATGTTGTCGCAACAGCCGCACAAGAGCTGATGA
GTAAAGAATCTCCTGTCTCTGCTGGAAATGATGCCTATGTTGACCTTGATCGTCAGCTGAAGAAAACTAC
AGAGGAACTAAATGAAGCTTTGTCAGCAAAGGAAGAAATTGCTCAAAGATGCCATGAACTGGATATGCAG
GTTGCAGCATTGCAGGAAGAGAAAAGTAGTTTGTTGGCAGAGAATCAGGTATTAATGGAAAGACTCAATC
AATCTGATTCTATAGAAGACCCTAACAGTCCATAAGCGGCCGCACTCGAGCACCACCACCACCACCACTG
AGATCCGGCTGCTAACAAAGCCCGAAAGGAAGCTGAGTTGGCTGCTGCCACCGCTGAGCAATAACTAGCA
TAACCCCTTGGGGCCTCTAAACGGGTCTTGAGGGGTTTTTTGCTGAAAGGAGGAACTATATCCGGATTGG
CGAATGGG
[124 nt withheld, positions 3999-4122]
C
[91 nt withheld, positions 4124-4214]
A
[49 nt withheld, positions 4216-4264]
CCTTTGACGTTGGAGTCCACGTTCTTT
[37 nt withheld, positions 4292-4328]
ACCCTATCTCGGTCTATTCTTTTGATTTATAAGGGATTTTGCCGATTTCGGCCTATTGGTTAAAAAATGA
GCTGATTTAACAAAAATTTAACGCGAATTTTAACAAAATATTAACGCTTACAATTTCAGGTGGCACTTTT
CGGGGAAATGTGCGCGGAACCCCTATTTGTTTATTTTTCTAAATACATTCAAATATGTATCCGCTCATGA
ATTAATTCTTAGAAAAACTCATCGAGCATCAAATGAAACTGCAATTTATTCATATCAGGATTATCAATAC
CATATTTTTGAAAAAGCCGTTTCTGTAATGAAGGAGAAAACTCACCGAGGCAGTTCCATAGGATGGCAAG
ATCCTGGTATCGGTCTGCGATTCCGACTCGTCCAACATCAATACAACCTATTAATTTCCCCTCGTCAAAA
ATAAGGTTATCAAGTGAGAAATCACCATGAGTGACGACTGAATCCGGTGAGAATGGCAAAAGTTTATGCA
TTTCTTTCCAGACTTGTTCAACAGGCCAGCCATTACGCTCGTCATCAAAATCACTCGCATCAACCAAACC
GTTATTCATTCGTGATTGCGCCTGAGCGAGACGAAATACGCGATCGCTGTTAAAAGGACAATTACAAACA
GGAATCGAATGCAACCGGCGCAGGAACACTGCCAGCGCATCAACAATATTTTCACCTGAATCAGGATATT
CTTCTAATACCTGGAATGCTGTTTTCCCGGGGATCGCAGTGGTGAGTAACCATGCATCATCAGGAGTACG
GATAAAATGCTTGATGGTCGGAAGAGGCATAAATTCCGTCAGCCAGTTTAGTCTGACCATCTCATCTGTA
ACATCATTGGCAACGCTACCTTTGCCATGTTTCAGAAACAACTCTGGCGCATCGGGCTTCCCATACAATC
GATAGATTGTCGCACCTGATTGCCCGACATTATCGCGAGCCCATTTATACCCATATAAATCAGCATCCAT
GTTGGAATTTAATCGCGGCCTAGAGCAAGACGTTTCCCGTTGAATATGGCTCATAACACCCCTTGTATTA
CTGTTTATGTAAGCAGACAGTTTTATTGTTCATGACCAAAATCCCTTAACGTGAGTTTTCGTTCCACTGA
GCGTCAGACCCCGTAGAAAAGATCAAAGGATCTTCTTGAGATCCTTTTTTTCTGCGCGTAATCTGCTGCT
TGCAAACAAAAAAACCACCGCTACCAGCGGTGGTTTGTTTGCCGGATCAAGAGCTACCAACTCTTTTTCC
GAAGGTAACTGGCTTCAGCAGAGCGCAGATACCAAATACTGTCCTTCTAGTGTAGCCGTAGTTAGGCCAC
CACTTCAAGAACTCTGTAGCACCGCCTACATACCTCGCTCTGCTAATCCTGTTACCAGTGGCTGCTGCCA
GTGGCGATAAGTCGTGTCTTACCGGGTTGGACTCAAGACGATAGTTACCGGATAAGGCGCAGCGGTCGGG
CTGAACGGGGGGTTCGTGCACACAGCCCAGCTTGGAGCGAACGACCTACACCGAACTGAGATACCTACAG
CGTGAGCTATGAGAAAGCGCCACGCTTCCCGAAGGGAGAAAGGCGGACAGGTATCCGGTAAGCGGCAGGG
TCGGAACAGGAGAGCGCACGAGGGAGCTTCCAGGGGGAAACGCCTGGTATCTTTATAGTCCTGTCGGGTT
TCGCCACCTCTGACTTGAGCGTCGATTTTTGTGATGCTCGTCAGGGGGGCGGAGCCTATGGAAAAACGCC
AGCAACGCGGCCTTTTTACGGTTCCTGGCCTTTTGCTGGCCTTTTGCTCACATGTTCTTTCCTGCGTTAT
CCCCTGATTCTGTGGATAACCGTATTACCGCCTTTGAGTGAGCTGATACCGCTCGCCGCAGCCGAACGAC
CGAGCGCAGCGAGTCAGTGAGCGAGGAAGCGGAAGAGCGCCTGATGCGGTATTTTCTCCTTACGCATCTG
TGCGGTATTTCACACCGCATATATGGTGCACTCTCAGTACAATCTGCTCTGATGCCGCATAGTTAAGCCA
GTATACACTCCGCTATCGCTACGTGACTGGGTCATGGCTGCGCCCCGACACCCGCCAACACCCGCTGACG
CGCCCTGACGGGCTTGTCTGCTCCCGGCATCCGCTTACAGACAAGCTGTGACCGTCTCCGGGAGCTGCAT
GTGTCAGAGGTTTTCACCGTCATCACCGAAACGCGCGAGGCAGCTGCGGTAAAGCTCATCAGCGTGGTCG
TGAAGCGATTCACAGATGTCTGCCTGTTCATCCGCGTCCAGCTCGTTGAGTTTCTCCAGAAGCGTTAATG
TCTGGCTTCTGATAAAGCGGGCCATGTTAAGGGCGGTTTTTTCCTGTTTGGTCACTGATGCCTCCGTGTA
AGGGGGATTTCTGTTCATGGGGGTAATGATACCGATGAAACGAGAGAGGATGCTCACGATACGGGTTACT
GATGATGAACATGCCCGGTTACTGGAACGTTGTGAGGGTAAACAACTGGCGGTATGGATGCGGCGGGACC
AGAGAAAAATCACTCAGGGTCAATGCCAGCGCTTCGTTAATACAGATGTAGGTGTTCCACAGGGTAG
Features (pLannotate 1.2.2; 24 found; start..end, strand, type, name):
    247..538     -  CDS            TcR (fragment): tetracycline efflux protein; tet; confers resistance to tetracycline
    553..574     -  protein_bind   CAP binding site: CAP binding activates transcription in the presence of cAMP. E. coli catabolite activator protein
    587..1669    -  CDS            lacI: lac repressor; lacI; The lac repressor binds to the lac operator to inhibit transcription in E. coli. This inhibition can be relieved by adding lactose or isopropyl-β-D-thiogalactopyranoside (IPTG).
   1670..1747    -  promoter       lacI promoter: lacI
   1755..2034    -  CDS            TcR (fragment): tetracycline efflux protein; tet; confers resistance to tetracycline
   2056..2074    +  promoter       T7 promoter: promoter for bacteriophage T7 RNA polymerase
   2075..2099    +  protein_bind   lac operator: The lac repressor binds to the lac operator to inhibit transcription in E. coli. This inhibition can be relieved by adding lactose or isopropyl-β-D-thiogalactopyranoside (IPTG). lac repressor encoded by lacI
   2114..2136    +  RBS            RBS: efficient ribosome binding site from bacteriophage T7 gene 10 (Olins and Rangwala, 1989)
   2154..2170    +  CDS            capTEV™ (fragment): composite tag for in vivo biotinylation, TEV protease cleavage, and 6xHis tagging
   2181..2198    +  CDS            thrombin site: thrombin recognition and cleavage site
   2202..2234    +  CDS            T7 tag (gene 10 leader): leader peptide from bacteriophage T7 gene 10 promotes efficient translation in E. coli
   2310..2332    +  CDS            Strep-Tag II (fragment): peptide that binds Strep-Tactin®, an engineered form of streptavidin
   2340..3053    +  CDS            Superfolder GFP: Superfolder GFP is a basic (constitutively fluorescent) green fluorescent protein published in 2005, derived from Aequorea victoria. It is reported to be a very rapidly-maturing weak dimer.
   3096..3812    +  CDS            HOOK3 (fragment): HOOK3_HUMAN - Experimental evidence at protein level: Swiss-Prot protein existence level 1. (Microbial infection) May serve as a target for the spiC protein from Salmonella typhimurium, which inactivates it, leading to a strong alteration in cellular trafficking. From Homo sapiens (Human).
   3831..3848    +  CDS            9xHis (fragment): 9xHis affinity tag
   3858..3907    +  CDS            SET1 (fragment): solubility-enhancement tag derived from T7 phage gene 10B
   3915..3962    +  terminator     T7 terminator: transcription terminator for bacteriophage T7 RNA polymerase
   3999..4427    +  rep_origin     f1 ori (sequence partly withheld): f1 bacteriophage origin of replication; arrow indicates direction of (+) strand synthesis
   4481..4538    +  promoter       AmpR promoter (fragment): bla
   4547..5362    -  CDS            KanR: aminoglycoside phosphotransferase; aph(3')-Ia; confers resistance to kanamycin in bacteria or G418 (Geneticin®) in eukaryotes
   5484..6072    +  rep_origin     ori: high-copy-number ColE1/pMB1/pBR322/pUC origin of replication
   6258..6400    -  misc_feature   bom: basis of mobility region from pBR322
   6502..6693    -  CDS            rop: Rop protein, which maintains plasmids at low copy number; rop
   6710..175     +  CDS            YPB1_ECOLX (across the origin): Protein predicted: Swiss-Prot protein existence level 4. From Escherichia coli.
