[The description below was written by a language model from this plasmid's Addgene catalogue record and pLannotate feature annotations shown in this document.]
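Description:
pET28a-Hook3 Q147A, M151A, I154A is a 6,915 bp bacterial expression plasmid built on the pET28a backbone for producing and purifying a mutant fragment of the human dynein cargo adaptor Hook3. It carries a kanamycin resistance gene (aph(3')-Ia) for selection, a ColE1/pBR322-type origin accompanied by the bom region and rop gene, and an f1 origin. The backbone also supplies lacI under its own promoter. Short hits annotated as tetracycline resistance fragments and an AmpR promoter fragment appear to be residual backbone sequence rather than functional markers.

The expression cassette is driven by a T7 promoter with an adjacent lac operator, followed by the T7 gene 10 ribosome binding site, so transcription depends on T7 RNA polymerase supplied by a DE3 lysogen host and is inducible with IPTG. The open reading frame begins with the pET28a leader (N-terminal 6xHis, thrombin cleavage site and T7 tag), continues through a Strep-tag II and superfolder GFP, and ends with the 717 bp insert encoding Hook3 amino acids 1-239 bearing the Q147A, M151A and I154A substitutions. A vector-derived His-tag sequence lies downstream of the insert, before the T7 terminator. The catalogue lists only N-terminal tags, and the record does not say whether this downstream sequence is translated.

The tags allow affinity purification by nickel or Strep-Tactin resin, and the GFP fusion allows the protein to be followed by fluorescence. The associated publication concerns assembly and activation of dynein-dynactin by Hook3, which suggests the triple alanine mutant was made to probe that function, although the record does not state the specific effect of the mutations.
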