Addgene plasmid #74616: pET28a-Hook3 Q147A, M151A, I154A
Purpose: Expresses a triple mutant truncation of Hook3 in bacteria for purification
Depositing lab: Ron Vale. Depositing organization: University of California, San Francisco (UCSF). Publication: Assembly and activation of dynein-dynactin by the cargo adaptor protein Hook3. Schroeder CM, Vale RD. J Cell Biol. 2016 Aug 1;214(3):309-18. doi: 10.1083/jcb.201604002. PubMed 27482052.
Backbone
  Vector backbone: pET28a
  Backbone size w/o insert (bp): 6198
  Total vector size (bp): 6915
  Vector type: Bacterial Expression
Growth in bacteria
  Bacterial resistance: Kanamycin, 50 μg/mL
  Growth temperature: 37°C
  Growth strain: DH5alpha
  Growth instructions: BL21(DE3) for protein production
  Copy number: Unknown
Gene/Insert
  Gene/Insert name: human Hook3 amino acids 1-239, Q147A, M151A, I154A (alt name: HOOK3)
  Species: H. sapiens (human)
  Insert size (bp): 717
  Mutation: Q147A, M151A, I154A
  GenBank ID: NM_032410
  Entrez Gene: HOOK3 (a.k.a. HK3)
  Promoter: T7
  Tag / fusion protein: superfolder GFP (N terminal on insert); Strep II (N terminal on insert); 6x His (N terminal on insert)
  Cloning method: Gibson Cloning
  Sequencing primers: 5′ GFP-F; 3′ T7 Terminal
Terms and licenses: Academic/Nonprofit Terms; Industry Terms: Not Available to Industry
How to cite: pET28a-Hook3 Q147A, M151A, I154A was a gift from Ron Vale (Addgene plasmid # 74616 ; http://n2t.net/addgene:74616 ; RRID:Addgene_74616)
