>Addgene plasmid #74616 | pET28a-Hook3 Q147A, M151A, I154A | addgene partial sequence | sequence record 146513 | pBRrevBam 5'-GGTGATGTCGGCGATATAGG-3'
CTGTGGCGCCGGTGATGCCGGCCACGATGCGTCCGGCGTAGAGGATCGAGATCTCGATCCCGCGAAATTA
ATACGACTCACTATAGGGGAATTGTGAGCGGATAACAATTCCCCTCTAGAAATAATTTTGTTTAACTTTA
AGAAGGAGATATACATGGGCAGCAGCCATCATCATCATCATCACAGCAGCGGCCTGGTGCCGCGCGGCAG
CCATATGGCTAGCATGACTGGTGGACAGCAAATGGGTCGCGGATCCGAATTCTGGAGTCATCCACAATTT
GAGAAGGGCGGCGGCAGTGGCGGCGGCAGTGGCGGCAGTGCCTGGAGCCACCCGCAGTTCGAAAAAGGCA
GTATGAGCAAAGGAGAAGAACTTTTCACTGGAGTTGTCCCAATTCTTGTTGAATTAGATGGTGATGTTAA
TGGGCACAAATTTTCTGTCCGTGGAGAGGGTGAAGGTGATGCTACAAACGGAAAACTCACCCTTAAATTT
ATTTGCACTACTGGAAAACTACCTGTTCCGTGGCCAACACTTGTCACTACTCTGACCTATGGTGTTCAAT
GCTTTTCCCGTTATCCGGATCACATGAAACGGCATGACTTTTTCAAGAGTGCCATGCCCGAAGGTTATGT
ACAGGAACGCACTATATCTTTCAAAGATGACGGGACCTACAAGACGCGTGCTGAAGTCAAGTTTGAAGGT
GATACCCTTGTTAATCGTATCGAGTTAAAGGGTATTGATTTTAAAGAAGATGGAAACATTCTTGGACACA
AACTCGAATACAACTTTAACTCACACAATGTATACATCACGGCAGACAAACAAAAGAATGGAATCAAAGC
TAACTTCAAAATTCGCCACAACG
