>Addgene plasmid #74616 | pET28a-Hook3 Q147A, M151A, I154A | addgene partial sequence | sequence record 146514 | T7term 5'-GCTAGTTATTGCTCAGCGG-3'
CTCCTTTCGGGCTTTGTTAGCAGCCGGATCTCAGTGGTGGTGGTGGTGGTGCTCGAGTGCGGCCGCTTAT
GGACTGTTAGGGTCTTCTATAGAATCAGATTGATTGAGTCTTTCCATTAATACCTGATTCTCTGCCAACA
AACTACTTTTCTCTTCCTGCAATGCTGCAACCTGCATATCCAGTTCATGGCATCTTTGAGCAATTTCTTC
CTTTGCTGACAAAGCTTCATTTAGTTCCTCTGTAGTTTTCTTCAGCTGACGATCAAGGTCAACATAGGCA
TCATTTCCAGCAGAGACAGGAGATTCTTTACTCATCAGCTCTTGTGCGGCTGTTGCGACAACATGTGCAA
CAGATTCCTCCATCATCATAATGGCTTGGATGTACTCTTGCTTCTGTTCACAGTTCACAGCACAGCCTAA
GATGAGCTGAAGCATCCTTCCAAGCTCTGCTGCATCAGAATGCTCCCCAATAAGGTTCACATCAGGAAGG
GTAAAGTCATTAATTTGCTGTCCTAAAATCTCATGATTATAATCCAAGATTCCTTTTAAAATTTTCTTTA
AATTGCTTATCTTTAGCCTCCAATTATCTCCTACTTCAGTTTTGATTCTGTTTAGCCAATTTTCATCAAA
ATATGCAGGATCTATCTTTTGAAGAACCTGGGCCATCACAACCCCATTCGTTAAATCTTCCACGGTCTGG
CATGGTGCATCCACATTAAATGTCTGGATCCAAGTGAGGAGGCTCTCGCACAGCTCCGCCCGCTCCAGCG
ACTCTACGCTGAACATGGTACCACCTCCACCCCCCTGAAAATACAGATTTTCGGATCCTTTGTAGAGCTC
ATCCATGCCATGTGTAATCCCAGCAGCAGTTACAAACTCAAGAAGGACCATGTGGTCACGCTTTTCGTTG
GGATCTTTCGAAAGGACAGATTGTG
